Addgene plasmid #214431: pDualEX-SMN2
Purpose: Dual-color reporter express eGFP constitutively; tdTomato expression is contingent on the exclusion of the frame-shifting cassette exon 7
Depositing lab: Chaolin Zhang. Publication: CRISPR-dCas13d-based deep screening of proximal and distal splicing-regulatory elements. Recinos Y, Ustianenko D, Yeh YT, Wang X, Jacko M, Yesantharao LV, Wu Q, Zhang C. Nat Commun. 2024 May 7;15(1):3839. doi: 10.1038/s41467-024-47140-8. PubMed 38714659.
Backbone
  Vector backbone: pTomatoSlicer
  Vector type: Mammalian Expression
Growth in bacteria
  Bacterial resistance: Ampicillin, 100 μg/mL
  Growth temperature: 37°C
  Growth strain: NEB Stable
  Copy number: Unknown
Gene/Insert
  Gene/Insert name: SMN2 EXON 7
  Species: H. sapiens (human)
  Entrez Gene: SMN2 (a.k.a. BCD541, C-BCD541, GEMIN1, SMNC, TDRD16B)
Terms and licenses: Academic/Nonprofit Terms; Industry Terms: Not Available to Industry
How to cite: pDualEX-SMN2 was a gift from Chaolin Zhang (Addgene plasmid # 214431 ; http://n2t.net/addgene:214431 ; RRID:Addgene_214431)
