[The description below was written by a language model from this plasmid's Addgene catalogue record and pLannotate feature annotations shown in this document.]
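Description:
pDualEX-SMN2 is a mammalian expression plasmid built on the pTomatoSlicer backbone that serves as a two-colour fluorescent minigene reporter for alternative splicing of human SMN2 exon 7. It is maintained in E. coli through a high-copy ColE1/pUC-type origin and selected with ampicillin via the β-lactamase gene. Remnants of lac regulatory elements and a T3 promoter are carried over from earlier cloning vectors, and an SV40 origin with an adjacent SV40 poly(A) signal is also present.

All annotated payload features lie on the same strand. A CAG-type promoter (CMV enhancer, chicken β-actin promoter and chimeric β-actin/β-globin intron) drives an EGFP-family coding sequence, followed by an EMCV IRES and a 3xFLAG tag. Continuing across the origin of the circular map, the next elements are tdTomato, a short chimeric intron, WPRE and a bGH poly(A) signal, with a β-globin fragment and rabbit β-globin poly(A) signal further downstream. According to the record, eGFP is expressed constitutively and so marks transfected cells and normalises for expression level. tdTomato is produced only when the frame-shifting cassette exon 7 is excluded from the mRNA, because inclusion disrupts its reading frame. The red-to-green ratio therefore reports exon skipping in individual cells. The SMN2 exon 7 segment itself is not annotated in the feature table. It presumably sits in the unannotated stretch between the 3xFLAG tag and tdTomato, but the record does not state this.

The associated work used the reporter for CRISPR-dCas13d-based screening of proximal and distal splicing-regulatory elements, where fluorescence readout allows cells to be scored or sorted by splicing outcome.
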