Features (pLannotate 1.2.2; 25 found; start..end, strand, type, name):
    583..648     -  CDS            3xFLAG: three tandem FLAG® epitope tags, followed by an enterokinase cleavage site
    692..1154    -  misc_feature   IRES: internal ribosome entry site (IRES) of the encephalomyocarditis virus (EMCV)
   1286..1969    -  CDS            (3-F)Tyr-EGFP: (3-F)Tyr-EGFP is a basic (constitutively fluorescent) green fluorescent protein published in 2004, derived from Aequorea victoria.
   2036..3052    -  intron         chimeric intron: chimera between introns from chicken β-actin and rabbit β-globin
   3053..3330    -  promoter       chicken β-actin promoter: No description available
   3332..3711    -  enhancer       CMV enhancer: human cytomegalovirus immediate early enhancer
   3742..3846    +  promoter       AmpR promoter: bla
   3847..4707    +  CDS            AmpR: β-lactamase; bla; confers resistance to ampicillin, carbenicillin, and related antibiotics
   4878..5466    +  rep_origin     ori: high-copy-number ColE1/pMB1/pBR322/pUC origin of replication
   5649..5703    +  CDS            lacI (fragment): lac repressor; lacI; The lac repressor binds to the lac operator to inhibit transcription in E. coli. This inhibition can be relieved by adding lactose or isopropyl-β-D-thiogalactopyranoside (IPTG).
   5705..5839    -  polyA_signal   SV40 poly(A) signal: SV40 polyadenylation signal
   5859..5994    -  rep_origin     SV40 ori: SV40 origin of replication
   6018..6040    -  promoter       SV40 promoter (fragment): SV40 enhancer and early promoter
   6047..6086    +  CDS            lacI (fragment): lac repressor; lacI; The lac repressor binds to the lac operator to inhibit transcription in E. coli. This inhibition can be relieved by adding lactose or isopropyl-β-D-thiogalactopyranoside (IPTG).
   6099..6120    +  protein_bind   CAP binding site: CAP binding activates transcription in the presence of cAMP. E. coli catabolite activator protein
   6135..6165    +  promoter       lac promoter: promoter for the E. coli lac operon
   6173..6189    +  protein_bind   lac operator: The lac repressor binds to the lac operator to inhibit transcription in E. coli. This inhibition can be relieved by adding lactose or isopropyl-β-D-thiogalactopyranoside (IPTG). lac repressor encoded by lacI
   6574..6629    -  polyA_signal   β-globin poly(A) signal: rabbit β-globin polyadenylation signal (Gil and Proudfoot, 1987)
   6700..6774    -  CDS            HBB (fragment): HBB_PONPY - Experimental evidence at transcript level: Swiss-Prot protein existence level 2. Involved in oxygen transport from the lung to the various peripheral tissues. From Pongo pygmaeus (Bornean orangutan).
   6833..6851    +  promoter       T3 promoter: promoter for bacteriophage T3 RNA polymerase
   6947..7058    -  polyA_signal   bGH poly(A) signal: bovine growth hormone polyadenylation signal
   7071..7087    -  misc_feature   MCS (fragment): pUC18/19 multiple cloning site
   7091..7679    -  misc_feature   WPRE: woodchuck hepatitis virus posttranscriptional regulatory element
   7688..7820    -  intron         chimeric intron: chimera between introns from human β-globin and immunoglobulin heavy chain genes
   7843..9267    -  CDS            tdTomato: tandem dimeric (pseudo-monomeric) derivative of DsRed (Shaner et al., 2004) mammalian codon-optimized
>Addgene plasmid #214431 | pDualEX-SMN2 | addgene full sequence | sequence record 424357 | Addgene NGS Result
AAAAAAAAGTCTGCTGGTCTGCCTACTAGTGATATAAAATGGCATCATATCCTAAAGCTCTTTATTGTGA
AAGTATGTTTCTTCCACATAACCAACCAGTTAAGTATGAGAATTCTAGTAGGGATCTAGATTAACCTTTT
ATCTAATAGTTTTGGCATCAAAATTCTTTAATATTGATTGTTTTACATTAACCTTTCAACTTTTTAACAT
CTGAACTTTTTAAATGTTCAAAAACATTTGTTTTCCACAAACCATAAAGTTTTACAAAAGTAAGATTCAC
TTTCATAATGCTGGCAGACTTACTCCTTAATTTAAGGAATGCTGAGCACCTTCCTTCTTTTTGATTTTGT
CTAAAACCCTGTAAGGAAAATAAAGGAAGTTAAAAAAAATAGCTATATAGACATAGATAGCTATATATAG
ATAGCTTTATATGGATGTTAAAAAGTATTTTGTTTCACAAGACATTTTACTTATTTTATTCAACAAAATA
TGATCAGCAAAACAAAGTCACATAACTACAAAAAAATTGTCAGGAAAAGATGCTGAGTGATTACTTACCA
TATAATAGCCAGTATGATAGCCCTTGTCATCGTCATCCTTGTAATCGATGTCATGATCTTTATAATCACC
GTCATGGTCTTTGTAGTCGGGAGGTGGTGGGGGAATTATGCTAGCCATGGTTGTGGCCATATTATCATCG
TGTTTTTCAAAGGAAAACCACGTCCCCGTGGTTCGGGGGGCCTAGACGTTTTTTTAACCTCGACTAAACA
CATGTAAAGCATGTGCACCGAGGCCCCAGATCAGATCCCATACAATGGGGTACCTTCTGGGCATCCTTCA
GCCCCTTGTTGAATACGCTTGAGGAGAGCCATTTGACTCTTTCCACAACTATCCAACTCACAACGTGGCA
CTGGGGTTGTGCCGCCTTTGCAGGTGTATCTTATACACGTGGCTTTTGGCCGCAGAGGCACCTGTCGCCA
GGTGGGGGGTTCCGCTGCCTGCAAAGGGTCGCTACAGACGTTGTTTGTCTTCAAGAAGCTTCCAGAGGAA
CTGCTTCCTTCACGACATTCAACAGACCTTGCATTCCTTTGGCGAGAGGGGAAAGACCCCTAGGAATGCT
CGTCAAGAAGACAGGGCCAGGTTTCCGGGCCCTCACATTGCCAAAAGACGGCAATATGGTGGAAAATAAC
ATATAGACAAACGCACACCGGCCTTATTCCAAGCGGCTTCGGCCAGTAACGTTAGGGGGGGGGGAGGGAG
AGGGGCGGAATTTCTAGATCCGGTGGATCCCGGCGGCGGTCACGAACTCCAGCAGGACCATGTGATCGCG
CTTCTCGTTGGGGTCTTTGCTCAGGGCGGACTGGGTGCTCAGGTAGTGGTTGTCGGGCAGCAGCACGGGG
CCGTCGCCGATGGGGGTGTTCTGCTGGTAGTGGTCGGCGAGCTGCACGCTGCCGTCCTCGATGTTGTGGC
GGATCTTGAAGTTCACCTTGATGCCGTTCTTCTGCTTGTCGGCCATGATATAGACGTTGTGGCTGTTGTA
GTTGTACTCCAGCTTGTGCCCCAGGATGTTGCCGTCCTCCTTGAAGTCGATGCCCTTCAGCTCGATGCGG
TTCACCAGGGTGTCGCCCTCGAACTTCACCTCGGCGCGGGTCTTGTAGTTGCCGTCGTCCTTGAAGAAGA
TGGTGCGCTCCTGGACGTAGCCTTCGGGCATGGCGGACTTGAAGAAGTCGTGCTGCTTCATGTGGTCGGG
GTAGCGGCTGAAGCACTGCACGCCGTAGGTCAGGGTGGTCACGAGGGTGGGCCAGGGCACGGGCAGCTTG
CCGGTGGTGCAGATGAACTTCAGGGTCAGCTTGCCGTAGGTGGCATCGCCCTCGCCCTCGCCGGACACGC
TGAACTTGTGGCCGTTTACGTCGCCGTCCAGCTCGACCAGGATGGGCACCACCCCGGTGAACAGCTCCTC
GCCCTTGCTCACCATGGTACCGAATTCTTTGCCAAAATGATGAGACAGCACAATAACCAGCACGTTGCCC
AGGAGCTGTAGGAAAAAGAAGAAGGCATGAACATGGTTAGCAGAGGCTCTAGAGCCGCCGGTCACACGCC
AGAAGCCGAACCCCGCCCTGCCCCGTCCCCCCCGAAGGCAGCCGTCCCCCCGCGGACAGCCCCGAGGCTG
GAGAGGGAGAAGGGGACGGCGGCGCGGCGACGCACGAAGGCCCTCCCCGCCCATTTCCTTCCTGCCGGCG
CCGCACCGCTTCGCCCCGCGCCCGCTAGAGGGGGTGCGGCGGCGCCTCCCAGATTTCGGCTCCGCACAGA
TTTGGGACAAAGGAAGTCCCTGCGCCCTCTCGCACGATTACCATAAAAGGCAATGGCTGCGGCTCGCCGC
GCCTCGACAGCCGCCGGCGCTCCGGGGGCCGCCGCGCCCCTCCCCCGAGCCCTCCCCGGCCCGAGGCGGC
CCCGCCCCGCCCGGCACCCCCACCTGCCGCCACCCCCCGCCCGGCACGGCGAGCCCCGCGCCACGCCCCG
TACGGAGCCCCGCACCCGAAGCCGGGCCGTGCTCAGCAACTCGGGGAGGGGGGTGCAGGGGGGGTTGCAG
CCCGACCGACGCGCCCACACCCCCTGCTCACCCCCCCACGCACACACCCCGCACGCAGCCTTTGTTCCCC
TCGCAGCCCCCCCCGCACCGCGGGGCACCGCCCCCGGCCGCGCTCCCCTCGCGCACACTGCGGAGCGCAC
AAAGCCCCGCGCCGCGCCCGCAGCGCTCACAGCCGCCGGGCAGCGCGGAGCCGCACGCGGCGCTCCCCAC
GCACACACACACGCACGCACCCCCCGAGCCGCTCCCCCCGCACAAAGGGCCCTCCCGGAGCCCCTCAAGG
CTTTCACGCAGCCACAGAAAAGAAACAAGCCGTCATTAAACCAAGCGCTAATTACAGCCCGGAGGAGAAG
GGCCGTCCCGCCCGCTCACCTGTGGGAGTAACGCGGTCAGTCAGAGCCGGGGCGGGCGGCGCGAGGCGGC
GGCGGAGCGGGGCACGGGGCGAAGGCAGCGCGCAGCGACTCCCGCCCGCCGCGCGCTTCGCTTTTTATAG
GGCCGCCGCCGCCGCCGCCTCGCCATAAAAGGAAACTTTCGGAGCGCGCCGCTCTGATTGGCTGCCGCCG
CACCTCTCCGCCTCGCCCCGCCCCGCCCCTCGCCCCGCCCCGCCCCGCCTGGCGCGCGCCCCCCCCCCCC
CCCCGCCCCCATCGCTGCACAAAATAATTAAAAAATAAATAAATACAAAATTGGGGGTGGGGAGGGGGGG
GAGATGGGGAGAGTGAAGCAGAACGTGGGGCTCACCTCGACCATGGTAATAGCGATGACTAATACGTAGA
TGTACTGCCAAGTAGGAAAGTCCCATAAGGTCATGTACTGGGCATAATGCCAGGCGGGCCATTTACCGTC
ATTGACGTCAATAGGGGGCGTACTTGGCATATGATACACTTGATGTACTGCCAAGTGGGCAGTTTACCGT
AAATACTCCACCCATTGACGTCAATGGAAAGTCCCTATTGGCGTTACTATGGGAACATACGTCATTATTG
ACGTCAATGGGCGGGGGTCGTTGGGCGGTCAGCCAGGCGGGCCATTTACCGTAAGTTATGTAACGCGGAA
CTCCATATATGGGCTATGAACTAATGACCCCGTAATTGATTACTATTAATAACTAGTCAATAATCAATGT
CGACCCAGGTGGCACTTTTCGGGGAAATGTGCGCGGAACCCCTATTTGTTTATTTTTCTAAATACATTCA
AATATGTATCCGCTCATGAGACAATAACCCTGATAAATGCTTCAATAATATTGAAAAAGGAAGAGTATGA
GTATTCAACATTTCCGTGTCGCCCTTATTCCCTTTTTTGCGGCATTTTGCCTTCCTGTTTTTGCTCACCC
AGAAACGCTGGTGAAAGTAAAAGATGCTGAAGATCAGTTGGGTGCACGAGTGGGTTACATCGAACTGGAT
CTCAACAGCGGTAAGATCCTTGAGAGTTTTCGCCCCGAAGAACGTTTTCCAATGATGAGCACTTTTAAAG
TTCTGCTATGTGGCGCGGTATTATCCCGTATTGACGCCGGGCAAGAGCAACTCGGTCGCCGCATACACTA
TTCTCAGAATGACTTGGTTGAGTACTCACCAGTCACAGAAAAGCATCTTACGGATGGCATGACAGTAAGA
GAATTATGCAGTGCTGCCATAACCATGAGTGATAACACTGCGGCCAACTTACTTCTGACAACGATCGGAG
GACCGAAGGAGCTAACCGCTTTTTTGCACAACATGGGGGATCATGTAACTCGCCTTGATCGTTGGGAACC
GGAGCTGAATGAAGCCATACCAAACGACGAGCGTGACACCACGATGCCTGTAGCAATGGCAACAACGTTG
CGCAAACTATTAACTGGCGAACTACTTACTCTAGCTTCCCGGCAACAATTAATAGACTGGATGGAGGCGG
ATAAAGTTGCAGGACCACTTCTGCGCTCGGCCCTTCCGGCTGGCTGGTTTATTGCTGATAAATCTGGAGC
CGGTGAGCGTGGGTCTCGCGGTATCATTGCAGCACTGGGGCCAGATGGTAAGCCCTCCCGTATCGTAGTT
ATCTACACGACGGGGAGTCAGGCAACTATGGATGAACGAAATAGACAGATCGCTGAGATAGGTGCCTCAC
TGATTAAGCATTGGTAACTGTCAGACCAAGTTTACTCATATATACTTTAGATTGATTTAAAACTTCATTT
TTAATTTAAAAGGATCTAGGTGAAGATCCTTTTTGATAATCTCATGACCAAAATCCCTTAACGTGAGTTT
TCGTTCCACTGAGCGTCAGACCCCGTAGAAAAGATCAAAGGATCTTCTTGAGATCCTTTTTTTCTGCGCG
TAATCTGCTGCTTGCAAACAAAAAAACCACCGCTACCAGCGGTGGTTTGTTTGCCGGATCAAGAGCTACC
AACTCTTTTTCCGAAGGTAACTGGCTTCAGCAGAGCGCAGATACCAAATACTGTTCTTCTAGTGTAGCCG
TAGTTAGGCCACCACTTCAAGAACTCTGTAGCACCGCCTACATACCTCGCTCTGCTAATCCTGTTACCAG
TGGCTGCTGCCAGTGGCGATAAGTCGTGTCTTACCGGGTTGGACTCAAGACGATAGTTACCGGATAAGGC
GCAGCGGTCGGGCTGAACGGGGGGTTCGTGCACACAGCCCAGCTTGGAGCGAACGACCTACACCGAACTG
AGATACCTACAGCGTGAGCTATGAGAAAGCGCCACGCTTCCCGAAGGGAGAAAGGCGGACAGGTATCCGG
TAAGCGGCAGGGTCGGAACAGGAGAGCGCACGAGGGAGCTTCCAGGGGGAAACGCCTGGTATCTTTATAG
TCCTGTCGGGTTTCGCCACCTCTGACTTGAGCGTCGATTTTTGTGATGCTCGTCAGGGGGGCGGAGCCTA
TGGAAAAACGCCAGCAACGCGGCCTTTTTACGGTTCCTGGCCTTTTGCTGGCCTTTTGCTCACATGTTCT
TTCCTGCGTTATCCCCTGATTCTGTGGATAACCGTATTACCGCCTTTGAGTGAGCTGATACCGCTCGCCG
CAGCCGAACGACCGAGCGCAGCGAGTCAGTGAGCGAGGAAGCGGAAGAGCGCCCAATACGCAAACCGCCT
CTCCCCGCGCGTTGGCCGATTCATTAATGCAGCGGATCCAGACATGATAAGATACATTGATGAGTTTGGA
CAAACCACAACTAGAATGCAGTGAAAAAAATGCTTTATTTGTGAAATTTGTGATGCTATTGCTTTATTTG
TAACCATTATAAGCTGCAATAAACAAGTTAGCTTTTTGCAAAAGCCTAGGCCTCCAAAAAAGCCTCCTCA
CTACTTCTGGAATAGCTCAGAGGCCGAGGCGGCCTCGGCCTCTGCATAAATAAAAAAAATTAGTCAGCCA
TGGGGCGGAGAATGGGCGGAACTGGGCGGAGTTAGGGGCGGGATGGGCGGAGTTAGGGGCGGGACTATGG
TTGCTGACTAATTGAGATGCGGATCCGCTGGCACGACAGGTTTCCCGACTGGAAAGCGGGCAGTGAGCGC
AACGCAATTAATGTGAGTTAGCTCACTCATTAGGCACCCCAGGCTTTACACTTTATGCTTCCGGCTCGTA
TGTTGTGTGGAATTGTGAGCGGATAACAATTTCACACAGGAAACAGCTATGACCATGATTACGCCAAGCT
TGGGCTGCAGGTCGAGGGATCTCCATAAGAGAAGAGGGACAGCTATGACTGGGAGTAGTCAGGAGAGGAG
GAAAAATCTGGCTAGTAAAACATGTAAGGAAAATTTTAGGGATGTTAAAGAAAAAAATAACACAAAACAA
AATATAAAAAAAATCTAACCTCAAGTCAAGGCTTTTCTATGGAATAAGGAATGGACAGCAGGGGGCTGTT
TCATATACTGATGACCTCTTTATAGCCAACCTTTGTTCATGGCAGCCAGCATATGGGCATATGTTGCCAA
ACTCTAAACCAAATACTCATTCTGATGTTTTAAATGATTTGCCCTCCCATATGTCCTTCCGAGTGAGAGA
CACAAAAAATTCCAACACACTATTGCAATGAAAATAAATTTCCTTTATTAGCCAGAAGTCAGATGCTCAA
GGGGCTTCATGATGTCCCCATAATTTTTGGCAGAGGGAAAAAGATCTCAGTGGTATTTGTGAGCCAGGGC
ATTGGCCACACCAGCCACCACCTTCTGATAGGCAGCCTGCACCTGAGGAGTGAATTAGCGGATAACAATT
TCACACAGGAAACAGCTATGACCATGATTACGCCAAGCGCGCAATTAACCCTCACTAAAGGGAACAAAAG
CTGGGCTATTGTCTTCCCAATCCTCCCCCTTGCTGTCCTGCCCCACCCCACCCCCCAGAATAGAATGACA
CCTACTCAGACAATGCGATGCAATTTCCTCATTTTATTAGGAAAGGACAGTGGGAGTGGCACCTTCCAGG
GTCAAGGAAGGCACGGGGGAGGGGCAAACAACAGATGGCTGGCAACTAGAAGGCACAGTCGAGGCTGATC
GTACCGAGCTCGAATTCCAGGCGGGGAGGCGGCCCAAAGGGAGATCCGACTCGTCTGAGGGCGAAGGCGA
AGACGCGGAAGAGGCCGCAGAGCCGGCAGCAGGCCGCGGGAAGGAAGGTCCGCTGGATTGAGGGCCGAAG
GGACGTAGCAGAAGGACGTCCCGCGCAGAATCCAGGTGGCAACACAGGCGAGCAGCCATGGAAAGGACGT
CAGCTTCCCCGACAACACCACGGAATTGTCAGTGCCCAACAGCCGAGCCCCTGTCCAGCAGCGGGCAAGG
CAGGCGGCGATGAGTTCCGCCGTGGCAATAGGGAGGGGGAAAGCGAAAGTCCCGGAAAGGAGCTGACAGG
TGGTGGCAATGCCCCAACCAGTGGGGGTTGCGTCAGCAAACACAGTGCACACCACGCCACGTTGCCTGAC
AACGGGCCACAACTCCTCATAAAGAGACAGCAACCAGGATTTATACAAGGAGGAGAAAATGAAAGCCATA
CGGGAAGCAATAGCATGATACAAAGGCATTAAAGCAGCGTATCCACATAGCGTAAAAGGAGCAACATAGT
TAAGAATACCAGTCAATCTTTCACAAATTTTGTAATCCAGAGGTTGATTGTCGACACCTGTGGAGAGAAA
GGCAAAGTGGATGTCAGTAAGACCAATAGGTGCCTATCAGAAACGCAAGAGTCTTCTCTGTCTCGACAAG
CCCAGTTTCTATTGGTCTCCTTAAACCTGTCTTGTAACCTTGATACTTACCTGCGGCCTCGAGTTACTTA
AGCTACTTGTACAGCTCGTCCATGCCGTACAGGAACAGGTGGTGGCGGCCCTCGGAGCGCTCGTACTGTT
CCACGATGGTGTAGTCCTCGTTGTGGGAGGTGATGTCCAGCTTGGTGTCCACGTAGTAGTAGCCGGGCAG
TTGCACGGGCTTCTTGGCCATGTAGATGGTCTTGAACTCCACCAGGTAGTGGCCGCCGTCCTTCAGCTTC
AGGGCCTGGTGGATCTCGCCCTTCAGCACGCCGTCGCGGGGGTACAGGCGCTCGGTGGAGGCCTCCCAGC
CCATGGTCTTCTTCTGCATTACGGGGCCGTCGGGGGGGAAGTTGGTGCCGCGCATCTTCACCTTGTAGAT
CAGCGTGCCGTCCTGCAGGGAGGAGTCCTGGGTCACGGTCACCAGACCGCCGTCCTCGAAGTTCATCACG
CGCTCCCACTTGAAGCCCTCGGGGAAGGACAGCTTCTTGTAATCGGGGATGTCGGCGGGGTGCTTCACGT
ACGCCTTGGAGCCGTACATGAACTGGGGGGACAGGATGTCCCAGGCGAAGGGCAGGGGGCCGCCCTTGGT
CACCTTCAGCTTGGCGGTCTGGGTGCCCTCGTAGGGGCGGCCCTCGCCCTCGCCCTCGATCTCGAACTCG
TGGCCGTTCATGGAGCCCTCCATGCGCACCTTGAAGCGCATGAACTCTTTGATGACGGCCATGTTGTTGT
CCTCGGAGGAGGCGGTGCCGGAGCTGCCGCTGCCGGTGCTGCCGGTGCCATGCCCCAGGAACAGGTGGTG
GCGGCCCTCGGAGCGCTCGTACTGTTCCACGATGGTGTAGTCCTCGTTGTGGGAGGTGATGTCCAGCTTG
GTGTCCACGTAGTAGTAGCCGGGCAGTTGCACGGGCTTCTTGGCCATGTAGATGGTCTTGAACTCCACCA
GGTAGTGGCCGCCGTCCTTCAGCTTCAGGGCCTGGTGGATCTCGCCCTTCAGCACGCCGTCGCGGGGGTA
CAGGCGCTCGGTGGAGGCCTCCCAGCCCATGGTCTTCTTCTGCATTACGGGGCCGTCGGGGGGGAAGTTG
GTGCCGCGCATCTTCACCTTGTAGATCAGCGTGCCGTCCTGCAGGGAGGAGTCCTGGGTCACGGTCACCA
GACCGCCGTCCTCGAAGTTCATCACGCGCTCCCACTTGAAGCCCTCGGGGAAGGACAGCTTCTTGTAATC
GGGGATGTCGGCGGGGTGCTTCACGTACGCCTTGGAGCCGTACATGAACTGGGGGGACAGGATGTCCCAG
GCGAAGGGCAGGGGGCCGCCCTTGGTCACCTTCAGCTTGGCGGTCTGGGTGCCCTCGTAGGGGCGGCCCT
CGCCCTCGCCCTCGATCTCGAACTCGTGGCCGTTCATGGAGCCCTCCATGCGCACCTTGAAGCGCATGAA
CTCTTTGATGACCTCCTCGCCCTTGCTAGCTGCCAGCATTTCCTGCAAATGAGAAATTAGAACCAGAGGC
TTGACGAATTCCAGTTAAACCATGTCCTCTGTGGACACCAGTTAAACTTGACTAGAGCACTTCATATGTC
AGAGTGTACAGTGCAGTATGCCTAGGTTATCCCATATCACAAT
